>Addgene plasmid #80655 | pProm9_BCD1-GFP | depositor full sequence | sequence record 151992 | pProm9_BCD1-GFP sequence 3058 bps
TCAGATAAAATATTTCTAGATTTCAGTGCAATTTATCTCTTCAAATGTAGCACCTGAAGTCAGCCCCATA
CGATATAAGTTGTTACTAGTGCTTGGATTCTCACCAATAAAAAACGCCCGGCGGCAACCGAGCGTTCTGA
ACAAATCCAGATGGAGTTCTGAGGTCATTACTGGATCTATCAACAGGAGTCCAAGCGAGCTCTCGAACCC
CAGAGTCCCGCTCAGAAGAACTCGTCAAGAAGGCGATAGAAGGCGATGCGCTGCGAATCGGGAGCGGCGA
TACCGTAAAGCACGAGGAAGCGGTCAGCCCATTCGCCGCCAAGCTCTTCAGCAATATCACGGGTAGCCAA
CGCTATGTCCTGATAGCGGTCCGCCACACCCAGCCGGCCACAGTCGATGAATCCAGAAAAGCGGCCATTT
TCCACCATGATATTCGGCAAGCAGGCATCGCCATGGGTCACGACGAGATCCTCGCCGTCGGGCATGCGCG
CCTTGAGCCTGGCGAACAGTTCGGCTGGCGCGAGCCCCTGATGCTCTTCGTCCAGATCATCCTGATCGAC
AAGACCGGCTTCCATCCGAGTACGTGCTCGCTCGATGCGATGTTTCGCTTGGTGGTCGAATGGGCAGGTA
GCCGGATCAAGCGTATGCAGCCGCCGCATTGCATCAGCCATGATGGATACTTTCTCGGCAGGAGCAAGGT
GAGATGACAGGAGATCCTGCCCCGGCACTTCGCCCAATAGCAGCCAGTCCCTTCCCGCTTCAGTGACAAC
GTCGAGCACAGCTGCGCAAGGAACGCCCGTCGTGGCCAGCCACGATAGCCGCGCTGCCTCGTCCTGCAGT
TCATTCAGGGCACCGGACAGGTCGGTCTTGACAAAAAGAACCGGGCGCCCCTGCGCTGACAGCCGGAACA
CGGCGGCATCAGAGCAGCCGATTGTCTGTTGTGCCCAGTCATAGCCGAATAGCCTCTCCACCCAAGCGGC
CGGAGAACCTGCGTGCAATCCATCTTGTTCAATCATGCGAAACGATCCTCATCCTGTCTCTTGATCAGAT
CATGATCCCCTGCGCCATCAGATCCTTGGCGGCAAGAAAGCCATCCAGTTTACTTTGCAGGGCTTCCCAA
CCTTACCAGAGGGCGCCCCAGCTGGCAATTCCGACGTCGAATTCAAAAGATCTTAAGTAAGTAAGAGTAT
ACGTATATCGGCTAATAACGTATTAAGGCGCTTCGGCGCCTTTTTTTATGGGGGTATTTTCATCCCAATC
CACACGTCCAACGCACAGCAAACACCACGTCGACCCTATCAGCTGCGTGCTTTCTATGAGTCGTTGCTGC
ATAACTTGCCTCTTAATCATCGGCTCGTATAATGTGTGGAGGGCCCAAGTTCACTTAAAAAGGAGATCAA
CAATGAAAGCAATTTTCGTACTGAAACATCTTAATCATGCACAGGAGACTTTCTAATGAGCAAAGGAGAA
GAACTTTTCACTGGAGTTGTCCCAATTCTTGTTGAATTAGATGGTGATGTTAATGGGCACAAATTTTCTG
TCCGTGGAGAGGGTGAAGGTGATGCTACAAACGGAAAACTCACCCTTAAATTTATTTGCACTACTGGAAA
ACTACCTGTTCCGTGGCCAACACTTGTCACTACTCTGACCTATGGTGTTCAATGCTTTTCCCGTTATCCG
GATCACATGAAACGGCATGACTTTTTCAAGAGTGCCATGCCCGAAGGTTATGTACAGGAACGCACTATAT
CTTTCAAAGATGACGGGACCTACAAGACGCGTGCTGAAGTCAAGTTTGAAGGTGATACCCTTGTTAATCG
TATCGAGTTAAAGGGTATTGATTTTAAAGAAGATGGAAACATTCTTGGACACAAACTCGAGTACAACTTT
AACTCACACAATGTATACATCACGGCAGACAAACAAAAGAATGGAATCAAAGCTAACTTCAAAATTCGCC
ACAACGTTGAAGATGGTTCCGTTCAACTAGCAGACCATTATCAACAAAATACTCCAATTGGCGATGGCCC
TGTCCTTTTACCAGACAACCATTACCTGTCGACACAATCTGTCCTTTCGAAAGATCCCAACGAAAAGCGT
GACCACATGGTCCTTCTTGAGTTTGTAACTGCTGCTGGGATTACACATGGCATGGATGAGCTCTACAAAT
AAGGATCGGTTGTCGAGTAAGGATCTCCAGGCATCAAATAAAACGAAAGGCTCAGTCGAAAGACTGGGCC
TTTCGTTTTATCTGTTGTTTGTCGGTGAACGCTCTCTACTAGAGTCACACTGGCTCACCTTCGGGTGGGC
CTTTCTGCGTTTATAGGATCCTAACTCGAGCCTAGGGATATATTCCGCTTCCTCGCTCACTGACTCGCTA
CGCTCGGTCGTTCGACTGCGGCGAGCGGAAATGGCTTACGAACGGGGCGGAGATTTCCTGGAAGATGCCA
GGAAGATACTTAACAGGGAAGTGAGAGGGCCGCGGCAAAGCCGTTTTTCCATAGGCTCCGCCCCCCTGAC
AAGCATCACGAAATCTGACGCTCAAATCAGTGGTGGCGAAACCCGACAGGACTATAAAGATACCAGGCGT
TTCCCCCTGGCGGCTCCCTCGTGCGCTCTCCTGTTCCTGCCTTTCGGTTTACCGGTGTCATTCCGCTGTT
ATGGCCGCGTTTGTCTCATTCCACGCCTGACACTCAGTTCCGGGTAGGCAGTTCGCTCCAAGCTGGACTG
TATGCACGAACCCCCCGTTCAGTCCGACCGCTGCGCCTTATCCGGTAACTATCGTCTTGAGTCCAACCCG
GAAAGACATGCAAAAGCACCACTGGCAGCAGCCACTGGTAATTGATTTAGAGGAGTTAGTCTTGAAGTCA
TGCGCCGGTTAAGGCTAAACTGAAAGGACAAGTTTTGGTGACTGCGCTCCTCCAAGCCAGTTACCTCGGT
TCAAAGAGTTGGTAGCTCAGAGAACCTTCGAAAAACCGCCCTGCAAGGCGGTTTTTTCGTTTTCAGAGCA
AGAGATTACGCGCAGACCAAAACGATCTCAAGAAGATCATCTTATTAA
Features (pLannotate 1.2.2; 9 found; start..end, strand, type, name):
     97..191     -  terminator     lambda t0 terminator: transcription terminator from phage lambda
    225..1016    -  CDS            neo: KKA2_KLEPN - Also known as kan, nptII. Experimental evidence at protein level: Swiss-Prot protein existence level 1. Resistance to kanamycin, neomycin, paromomycin, ribostamycin, butirosin and gentamicin B. From Klebsiella pneumoniae.
   1048..1152    -  CDS            tnpA (fragment): TN5P_ECOLX - Also known as tnp. Experimental evidence at protein level: Swiss-Prot protein existence level 1. Mediates transposition of transposon Tn5 by a 'cut and paste' mechanism. First, the monomeric transposase binds the 19 bp inverted DNA repeats flanking the transposon. Then, dimerization of the DNA- bound transposase creates a synaptic DNA complex. After nicking of the first DNA strand, excision of the transposon proceeds through a series of intermediates. The transposase then mediates the insertion of the transposon at a new site by strand transfer. The activity of the wild- type tran
   1343..1364    +  promoter       tac promoter (fragment): strong E. coli promoter; hybrid between the trp and lac UV5 promoters
   1456..2169    +  CDS            Superfolder GFP: Superfolder GFP is a basic (constitutively fluorescent) green fluorescent protein published in 2005, derived from Aequorea victoria. It is reported to be a very rapidly-maturing weak dimer.
   2205..2276    +  terminator     rrnB T1 terminator: transcription terminator T1 from the E. coli rrnB gene
   2292..2319    +  terminator     T7Te terminator: phage T7 early transcription terminator
   2353..2408    -  rep_origin     RSF ori (fragment): Plasmids containing the RSF 1030 origin of replication can be propagated in E. coli cells that contain additional plasmids with compatible origins.
   2496..3041    -  rep_origin     p15A ori: Plasmids containing the medium-copy-number p15A origin of replication can be propagated in E. coli cells that contain a second plasmid with the ColE1 origin.
