[The description below was written by a language model from this plasmid's Addgene catalogue record and pLannotate feature annotations shown in this document.]
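Description:
pProm9_BCD1-GFP is a small bacterial reporter plasmid for expression in E. coli, carrying a superfolder GFP gene under a constitutive promoter designated "Promoter9". It replicates from the p15A origin, a medium-copy replicon compatible with ColE1-type plasmids, and is selected with kanamycin through a Tn5-derived neo (nptII) aminoglycoside phosphotransferase gene. The resistance gene sits on the opposite strand from the reporter and is followed by a lambda t0 terminator. A short fragment of Tn5 transposase sequence next to it appears to be a remnant of the marker's origin, not a functional element. No named commercial backbone is recorded.

The expression cassette runs from the promoter region through the sfGFP coding sequence of about 0.7 kb to tandem rrnB T1 and T7Te terminators, which insulate the downstream origin from read-through. The annotation software matches only a short fragment of the tac promoter upstream of GFP. This probably reflects shared consensus elements in Promoter9, whose exact identity the record does not give. BCD1 refers to a bicistronic design translation initiation element, in which a short leader cistron is translationally coupled to the gene of interest to make expression more predictable. It is not annotated in the feature table, but it would lie in the gap between the promoter hit and the GFP start. A small RSF-origin fragment near p15A is likely a homology match.

The catalogue lists a total size of 2,341 bp, whereas the deposited full sequence is 3,058 nt, and the record does not explain this discrepancy. The plasmid appears suited to quantifying promoter and translation-element strength by fluorescence, and it is associated with work on laboratory automation of DNA assembly.
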