Addgene plasmid #80655: pProm9_BCD1-GFP
Purpose: Promoter9 with BCD1-gfp
Depositing lab: Nathan Hillson. Depositing organization: Lawrence Berkeley National Laboratory. Publication: PR-PR: cross-platform laboratory automation system. Linshiz G, Stawski N, Goyal G, Bi C, Poust S, Sharma M, Mutalik V, Keasling JD, Hillson NJ. ACS Synth Biol. 2014 Aug 15;3(8):515-24. doi: 10.1021/sb4001728. Epub 2014 Jan 14. PubMed 25126893.
Backbone
  Vector backbone: N/A
  Backbone manufacturer: N/A
  Total vector size (bp): 2341
  Modifications to backbone: n/a
  Vector type: p15A origin, constitutive promoter, KanR
  Selectable markers: Kanamycin
Growth in bacteria
  Bacterial resistance: Kanamycin, 50 μg/mL
  Growth temperature: 37°C
  Growth strain: DH10B
  Growth instructions: Medium copy
  Copy number: Unknown
Gene/Insert
  Gene/Insert name: GFP (alt name: sfGFP)
  Insert size (bp): 717
  Mutation: NONE
  Promoter: constitutive promoter
  Cloning method: Unknown
  Sequencing primers: 5′ QB3284_Fwd CGATCCTCATCCTGTCTCTTGATC; 3′ QB3810_Rev CGAGCGTAGCGAGTCAGTG
Terms and licenses: Academic/Nonprofit Terms; Industry Terms: Not Available to Industry
How to cite: pProm9_BCD1-GFP was a gift from Nathan Hillson (Addgene plasmid # 80655 ; http://n2t.net/addgene:80655 ; RRID:Addgene_80655)
