>Addgene plasmid #80655 | pProm9_BCD1-GFP | addgene partial sequence | sequence record 155846 | psc101-For 5'-GATCAGATCATGATCCCCTGCGCCATCAGATCC-3'
AAGCCATCCAGTTTACTTTGCAGGGCTTCCCAACCTTACCAGAGGGCGCCCCAGCTGGCAATTCCGACGT
CGAATTCAAAAGATCTTAAGTAAGTAAGAGTATACGTATATCGGCTAATAACGTATTAAGGCGCTTCGGC
GCCTTTTTTTATGGGGGTATTTTCATCCCAATCCACACGTCCAACGCACAGCAAACACCACGTCGACCCT
ATCAGCTGCGTGCTTTCTATGAGTCGTTGCTGCATAACTTGCCTCTTAATCATCGGCTCGTATAATGTGT
GGAGGGCCCAAGTTCACTTAAAAAGGAGATCAACAATGAAAGCAATTTTCGTACTGAAACATCTTAATCA
TGCACAGGAGACTTTCTAATGAGCAAAGGAGAAGAACTTTTCACTGGAGTTGTCCCAATTCTTGTTGAAT
TAGATGGTGATGTTAATGGGCACAAATTTTCTGTCCGTGGAGAGGGTGAAGGTGATGCTACAAACGGAAA
ACTCACCCTTAAATTTATTTGCACTACTGGAAAACTACCTGTTCCGTGGCCAACACTTGTCACTACTCTG
ACCTATGGTGTTCAATGCTTTTCCCGTTATCCGGATCACATGAAACGGCATGACTTTTTCAAGAGTGCCA
TGCCCGAAGGTTATGTACAGGAACGCACTATATCTTTCAAAGATGACGGGACCTACAAGACGCGTGCTGA
AGTCAAGTTTGAAGGTGATACCCTTGTTAATCGTATCGAGTTAAAGGGTATTGATTTTAAAGAAGATGGA
AACATTCTTGGACACAAACTCGAGTACAACTTTAACTCACACAATGTATACATCACGGCAGACAAACAAA
AGAATGGAATCAAAGCTAACTTCAAAATTCGCCACAACGTTGAAGATGGTTCCGTTCAACTAGCAGACCA
TTATCAACAAAATACTCCAATTGGCGATGGCCCTGTCCTTTTACCAGACAACCATTACCTGTCGACACAA
TCTGTCCTTTCGAAAGATCCCAACGAAAAGCGTGACCACATGGTCCTTCTTGAGTTTGTAACTGCTGCTG
GGATTAC
