>Addgene plasmid #80655 | pProm9_BCD1-GFP | addgene partial sequence | sequence record 155847 | pBbA5c-3 5'-CGTTTTATTTGATGCCTGG-3'
ATCCTTATTTGTAGAGCTCATCCATGCCATGTGTAATCCCAGCAGCAGTTACAAACTCAAGAAGGACCAT
GTGGTCACGCTTTTCGTTGGGATCTTTCGAAAGGACAGATTGTGTCGACAGGTAATGGTTGTCTGGTAAA
AGGACAGGGCCATCGCCAATTGGAGTATTTTGTTGATAATGGTCTGCTAGTTGAACGGAACCATCTTCAA
CGTTGTGGCGAATTTTGAAGTTAGCTTTGATTCCATTCTTTTGTTTGTCTGCCGTGATGTATACATTGTG
TGAGTTAAAGTTGTACTCGAGTTTGTGTCCAAGAATGTTTCCATCTTCTTTAAAATCAATACCCTTTAAC
TCGATACGATTAACAAGGGTATCACCTTCAAACTTGACTTCAGCACGCGTCTTGTAGGTCCCGTCATCTT
TGAAAGATATAGTGCGTTCCTGTACATAACCTTCGGGCATGGCACTCTTGAAAAAGTCATGCCGTTTCAT
GTGATCCGGATAACGGGAAAAGCATTGAACACCATAGGTCAGAGTAGTGACAAGTGTTGGCCACGGAACA
GGTAGTTTTCCAGTAGTGCAAATAAATTTAAGGGTGAGTTTTCCGTTTGTAGCATCACCTTCACCCTCTC
CACGGACAGAAAATTTGTGCCCATTAACATCACCATCTAATTCAACAAGAATTGGGACAACTCCAGTGAA
AAGTTCTTCTCCTTTGCTCATTAGAAAGTCTCCTGTGCATGATTAAGATGTTTCAGTACGAAAATTGCTT
TCATTGTTGATCTCCTTTTTAAGTGAACTTGGGCCCTCCACACATTATACGAGCCGATGATTAAGAGGCA
AGTTATGCAGCAACGACTCATAGAAAGCACGCAGCTGATAGGGTCGACGTGGTGTTTGCTGTGCGTTGGA
CGTGTGGATTGGGATGAAAATACCCCCATAAAAAAAGGCGCCGAAGCGCCTTAATACGTTATTAGCCGAT
ATACGTATACTCTTACTTACTTAAGATCTTTTGAATTCGACGTCGG
